Addgene plasmid #89655: pPLtetO-PdhR
Purpose: Plasmid for titrating synthesis of PdhR with doxycycline
Depositing lab: Uwe Sauer. Depositing organization: ETH Zurich (Swiss Federal Institute of Technology). Publication: Synthesis and degradation of FtsZ quantitatively predict the first cell division in starved bacteria. Sekar K, Rusconi R, Sauls JT, Fuhrer T, Noor E, Nguyen J, Fernandez VI, Buffing MF, Berney M, Jun S, Stocker R, Sauer U. Mol Syst Biol. 2018 Nov 5;14(11):e8623. doi: 10.15252/msb.20188623. PubMed 30397005.
Backbone
  Vector backbone: pJKR GFP
  Modifications to backbone: Replaced GFP with PdhR
  Vector type: Synthetic Biology
Growth in bacteria
  Bacterial resistance: Ampicillin, 100 μg/mL
  Growth temperature: 37°C
  Growth strain: DH5alpha
  Copy number: Low Copy
Gene/Insert
  Gene/Insert name: Pyruvate dehydrogenase complex repressor (alt name: PdhR)
  Species: Escherichia coli
  Insert size (bp): 765
  GenBank ID: 944827
Terms and licenses: Academic/Nonprofit Terms; Industry Terms: Not Available to Industry
How to cite: pPLtetO-PdhR was a gift from Uwe Sauer (Addgene plasmid # 89655 ; http://n2t.net/addgene:89655 ; RRID:Addgene_89655)
