[The description below was written by a language model from this plasmid's Addgene catalogue record and pLannotate feature annotations shown in this document.]
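Description:
pPLtetO-PdhR is a low-copy bacterial expression plasmid of about 5.1 kb, classed as a synthetic biology vector and built on the pJKR GFP backbone, in which the original GFP reporter was replaced by the Escherichia coli pdhR gene. It replicates from the pSC101 origin together with its required Rep101 (RepA) initiator protein, which accounts for the low copy number. It is selected through a β-lactamase (AmpR) cassette conferring ampicillin resistance.

The payload is the roughly 765 bp coding sequence for PdhR, the transcriptional repressor of the pyruvate dehydrogenase complex genes aceEF and lpd. As the plasmid name indicates, it sits under a tet-operator-controlled PLtetO-type promoter. The annotation detects a tetO operator and an adjacent short match that the software labels as a fragment of a doxycycline-inducible H1 promoter variant; this most likely reflects a second tet operator rather than a mammalian element. A fragment of the phage T7 gene 10 ribosome binding site lies just upstream of the open reading frame. The plasmid also carries its own tetR gene, followed by a T7 terminator, so the repressor is supplied in cis. TetR occupies the operators and keeps pdhR silent until doxycycline binds it and lowers its affinity for DNA, allowing graded induction. rrnB T1 and partial T2 terminators, with flanking 5S rRNA sequence, sit upstream of the promoter and insulate the cassette from read-through transcription. A CAP binding site is annotated between pdhR and tetR, but the promoter driving tetR is not identified in the feature table.

The stated purpose is to titrate PdhR synthesis with doxycycline, allowing controlled variation of this regulator's level in E. coli for quantitative physiology studies.
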