Features (pLannotate 1.2.2; 14 found; start..end, strand, type, name):
     99..185     +  terminator     rrnB T1 terminator: Escherichia coli rrnB; transcription terminator T1 from the E. coli rrnB gene
    279..302     -  terminator     rrnB T2 terminator (fragment): transcription terminator T2 from the E. coli rrnB gene
    347..365     +  protein_bind   tet operator: tetO; bacterial operator O2 for the tetR and tetA genes tetracycline repressor TetR
    371..390     +  promoter       H1-2O2 promoter (fragment): doxycycline-inducible variant of the human H1 RNA promoter (Henriksen et al., 2007)
    432..450     +  RBS            RBS (fragment): efficient ribosome binding site from bacteriophage T7 gene 10 (Olins and Rangwala, 1989)
    457..1218    +  CDS            pdhR (sequence withheld): PDHR_ECOLI - Also known as aceC, genA, yacB. Experimental evidence at protein level: Swiss-Prot protein existence level 1. Transcriptional repressor for the pyruvate dehydrogenase complex genes aceEF and lpd. From Escherichia coli (strain K12).
   1232..1253    -  protein_bind   CAP binding site: CAP binding activates transcription in the presence of cAMP. E. coli catabolite activator protein
   1512..2132    +  CDS            tetR: TETR2_ECOLX - Experimental evidence at protein level: Swiss-Prot protein existence level 1. TetR is the repressor of the tetracycline resistance element; its N-terminal region forms a helix-turn-helix structure and binds DNA. Binding of tetracycline to TetR reduces the repressor affinity for the tetracycline resistance gene (tetA) promoter operator sites. From Escherichia coli.
   2189..2236    +  terminator     T7 terminator: transcription terminator for bacteriophage T7 RNA polymerase
   2271..2328    +  promoter       AmpR promoter (fragment): bla
   2329..3189    +  CDS            AmpR: β-lactamase; bla; confers resistance to ampicillin, carbenicillin, and related antibiotics
   3343..4293    -  CDS            Rep101: RepA protein needed for replication with the pSC101 origin; rep101
   4341..4563    -  rep_origin     pSC101 ori: low-copy replication origin that requires the Rep101 protein
   5106..95      +  ncRNA          5S rRNA (across the origin): Accession: RF00001 - 5S ribosomal RNA
>Addgene plasmid #89655 | pPLtetO-PdhR | addgene full sequence | sequence record 190340 | Addgene NGS Result
GGTCCCACCTGACCCCATGCCGAACTCAGAAGTGAAACGCCGTAGCGCCGATGGTAGTGTGGGGTCTCCC
CATGCGAGAGTAGGGAACTGCCAGGCATCAAATAAAACGAAAGGCTCAGTCGAAAGACTGGGCCTTTCGT
TTTATCTGTTGTTTGTCGGTGAACGCTCTCCTGAGTAGGACAAATCCGCCGGGAGCGGATTTGAACGTTG
CGAAGCAACGGCCCGGAGGGTGGCGGGCAGGACGCCCGCCATAAACTGCCAGGCATCAAATTAAGCAGAA
GGCCATCCGTCAGGATGGCCTTTTTGCGTTTCTACAAACTCTGCTAGCAAGTAAGGCCGACTCGAGTCCC
TATCAGTGATAGAGATTGACATCCCTATCAGTGATAGAGATACTGAGCACATCAGCAGGACGCATGACCG
AATTCATTAAATTTAACTTTAAGAAGGAGATATAAT
[762 nt withheld, positions 457-1218]
TAGCATAACCCTAATGAGTGAGCTAACTTACATTAATTGCGTTGCGCCTTAATTAACGGCACTCCTCAGC
AAATATAATGACCCTCTTGATAACCCAAGAGGGCATTTTTTAATGCCCATGGCGTTTACCACAGCTAACA
CCACGTCGTCCCTATCTGCTGCCCTAGGTCTATGAGTGGTTGCTGGATAACTTTACGGGCATGCATAAGG
CTCGTAGGCTATATTCAGGGAGACCACAACGGTTTCCCTCTACAAATAATTTTGTTTAACTTTGAAATAA
GGAGGTAATACAAATGTCTCGTTTAGATAAAAGTAAAGTGATTAACAGCGCATTAGAGCTGCTTAATGAG
GTCGGAATCGAAGGTTTAACAACCCGTAAACTCGCCCAGAAGCTAGGTGTAGAGCAGCCTACATTGTATT
GGCATGTAAAAAATAAGCGGGCTTTGCTCGACGCCTTAGCCATTGAGATGTTAGATAGGCACCATACTCA
CTTTTGCCCTTTAGAAGGGGAAAGCTGGCAAGATTTTTTACGTAATAACGCTAAAAGTTTTAGATGTGCT
TTACTAAGTCATCGCGATGGAGCAAAAGTACATTTAGGTACACGGCCTACAGAAAAACAGTATGAAACTC
TCGAAAATCAATTAGCCTTTTTATGCCAACAAGGTTTTTCACTAGAGAATGCATTATATGCACTCAGCGC
TGTGGGGCATTTTACTTTAGGTTGCGTATTGGAAGATCAAGAGCATCAAGTCGCTAAAGAAGAAAGGGAA
ACACCTACTACTGATAGTATGCCGCCATTATTACGACAAGCTATCGAATTATTTGATCACCAAGGTGCAG
AGCCAGCCTTCTTATTCGGCCTTGAATTGATCATATGCGGATTAGAAAAACAACTTAAATGTGAAAGTGG
GTCTTAATAAGCGACTAAAAAATTGAATGTAGGGAACCAACATGCCAGTTCGAGCAATAACTAGCATAAC
CCCTTGGGGCCTCTAAACGGGTCTTGAGGGGTTTTTTGCTGAAACCTCAGGCGAGAAGCACACGGTCACA
CTTCCGCTCATGAGACAATAACCCTGATAAATGCTTCAATAATATTGAAAAAGGAAGAGTATGAGTATTC
AACATTTCCGTGTCGCCCTTATTCCCTTTTTTGCGGCATTTTGCCTTCCTGTTTTTGCTCACCCAGAAAC
GCTGGTGAAAGTAAAAGATGCTGAAGATCAGTTGGGTGCACGAGTGGGTTACATCGAACTGGATCTCAAC
AGCGGTAAGATCCTTGAGAGTTTTCGCCCCGAAGAACGTTTTCCAATGATGAGCACTTTTAAAGTTCTGC
TATGTGGCGCGGTATTATCCCGTATTGACGCCGGGCAAGAGCAACTCGGTCGCCGCATACACTATTCTCA
GAATGACTTGGTTGAGTACTCACCAGTCACAGAAAAGCATCTTACGGATGGCATGACAGTAAGAGAATTA
TGCAGTGCTGCCATAACCATGAGTGATAACACTGCGGCCAACTTACTTCTGACAACGATCGGAGGACCGA
AGGAGCTAACCGCTTTTTTGCACAACATGGGGGATCATGTAACTCGCCTTGATCGTTGGGAACCGGAGCT
GAATGAAGCCATACCAAACGACGAGCGTGACACCACGATGCCTGTAGCAATGGCAACAACGTTGCGCAAA
CTATTAACTGGCGAACTACTTACTCTAGCTTCCCGGCAACAATTAATAGACTGGATGGAGGCGGATAAAG
TTGCAGGACCACTTCTGCGCTCGGCCCTTCCGGCTGGCTGGTTTATTGCTGATAAATCTGGAGCCGGTGA
GCGTGGGTCTCGCGGTATCATTGCAGCACTGGGGCCAGATGGTAAGCCCTCCCGTATCGTAGTTATCTAC
ACGACGGGGAGTCAGGCAACTATGGATGAACGAAATAGACAGATCGCTGAGATAGGTGCCTCACTGATTA
AGCATTGGTAACTGTCATACCAAGTTTACTCATATATACTTTAGATTGATTTAAAACTTCATTTTTAATT
TAAAAGGATCTAGGTGAAGATCCTTTTTGATAATCTCATGACCAAAATCCCTTAACGTGGAGTTTTCGTT
CCACTGAGCGTCAGACCCCGAACCTCAGATCCTTCCGTGTTTAGCCAGTATGTTCTCTAGTGTGGTTCGT
TGTTTTTGCGTGAGCCATGAGAACGAACCATTGAGATCATACTTACTTTGCATGTCACTCAAAAATTTTG
CCTCAAAACTGGTGAGCTGAATTTTTGCAGTTAAAGCATCGTGTAGTGTTTTTCTTAGTCCGTTATGTAG
GTAGGAATCTGATGTAATGGTTGTTGGTATTTTGTCACCATTCATTTTTATCTGGTTGTTCTCAAGTTCG
GTTACGAGATCCATTTGTCTATCTAGTTCAACTTGGAAAATCAACGTATCAGTCGGGCGGCCTCGCTTAT
CAACCACCAATTTCATATTGCTGTAAGTGTTTAAATCTTTACTTATTGGTTTCAAAACCCATTGGTTAAG
CCTTTTAAACTCATGGTAGTTATTTTCAAGCATTAACATGAACTTAAATTCATCAAGGCTAATCTCTATA
TTTGCCTTGTGAGTTTTCTTTTGTGTTAGTTCTTTTAATAACCACTCATAAATCCTCATAGAGTATTTGT
TTTCAAAAGACTTAACATGTTCCAGATTATATTTTATGAATTTTTTTAACTGGAAAAGATAAGGCAATAT
CTCTTCACTAAAAACTAATTCTAATTTTTCGCTTGAGAACTTGGCATAGTTTGTCCACTGGAAAATCTCA
AAGCCTTTAACCAAAGGATTCCTGATTTCCACAGTTCTCGTCATCAGCTCTCTGGTTGCTTTAGCTAATA
CACCATAAGCATTTTCCCTACTGATGTTCATCATCTGAGCGTATTGGTTATAAGTGAACGATACCGTCCG
TTCTTTCCTTGTAGGGTTTTCAATCGTGGGGTTGAGTAGTGCCACACAGCATAAAATTAGCTTGGTTTCA
TGCTCCGTTAAGTCATAGCGACTAATCGCTAGTTCATTTGCTTTGAAAACAACTAATTTAGACATACATC
TCAATTGGTCTAGGTGATTTTAATCACTATACCAATTGAGATGGGCTAGTCAATGATAATTACTAGTCCT
TTTCCTTTGAGTTGTGGGTATCTGTAAATTCTGCTAGACCTTTGCTGGAAAACTTGTAAATTCTGCTAGA
CCCTCTGTAAATTCCGCTAGACCTTTGTGTGTTTTTTTTGTTTATATTCAAGTGGTTATAATTTATAGAA
TAAAGAAAGAATAAAAAAAGATAAAAAGAATAGATCCCAGCCCTGTGTATAACTCACTACTTTAGTCAGT
TCCGCAGTATTACAAAAGGATGTCGCAAACGCTGTTTGCTCCTCTACAAAACAGACCTTAAAACCCTAAA
GGCTTAAGTAGCACCCTCGCAAGCTCGGGCAAATCGCTGAATATTCCTTTTGTCTCCGACCATCAGGCAC
CTGAGTCGCTGTCTTTTTCGTGACATTCAGTTCGCTGCGCTCACGGCTCTGGCAGTGAATGGGGGTAAAT
GGCACTACAGGCGCCTTTTATGGATTCATGCAAGGAAACTACCCATAATACAAGAAAAGCCCGTCACGGG
CTTCTCAGGGCGTTTTATGGCGGGTCTGCTATGTGGTGCTATCTGACTTTTTGCTGTTCAGCAGTTCCTG
CCCTCTGATTTTCCAGTCTGACCACTTCGGATTATCCCGTGACAGGTCATTCAGACTGGCTAATGCACCC
AGTAAGGCAGCGGTATCATCAACTGGCTGTTTTGGCGGATGAGAGAAGATTTTCAGCCTGATACAGATTA
AATCAGAACGCAGAAGCGGTCTGATAAAACAGAATTTGCCTGGCGGCAGTAGCGCGGT
